>Addgene plasmid #174471 | pFX-GalT-EGFP | addgene full sequence | sequence record 354732 | Addgene NGS Result
TAGTTATTAATAGTAATCAATTACGGGGTCATTAGTTCATAGCCCATATATGGAGTTCCGCGTTACATAA
CTTACGGTAAATGGCCCGCCTGGCTGACCGCCCAACGACCCCCGCCCATTGACGTCAATAATGACGTATG
TTCCCATAGTAACGCCAATAGGGACTTTCCATTGACGTCAATGGGTGGAGTATTTACGGTAAACTGCCCA
CTTGGCAGTACATCAAGTGTATCATATGCCAAGTACGCCCCCTATTGACGTCAATGACGGTAAATGGCCC
GCCTGGCATTATGCCCAGTACATGACCTTATGGGACTTTCCTACTTGGCAGTACATCTACGTATTAGTCA
TCGCTATTACCATGGTGATGCGGTTTTGGCAGTACATCAATGGGCGTGGATAGCGGTTTGACTCACGGGG
ATTTCCAAGTCTCCACCCCATTGACGTCAATGGGAGTTTGTTTTGGCACCAAAATCAACGGGACTTTCCA
AAATGTCGTAACAACTCCGCCCCATTGACGCAAATGGGCGGTAGGCGTGTACGGTGGGAGGTCTATATAA
GCAGAGCTGGTTTAGTGAACCGTCAGATCCGCTAGCGCTACCGGTTCTAGAAGTACTCTCGAGGCCACCA
TGAGGCTTCGGGAGCCGCTCCTGAGCGGCAGCGCCGCGATGCCAGGCGCGTCCCTACAGCGGGCCTGCCG
CCTGCTCGTGGCCGTCTGCGCTCTGCACCTTGGCGTCACCCTCGTTTACTACCTGGCTGGCCGCGACCTG
AGCCGCCTGCCCCAACTGGTCGGAGTCTCCACACCGCTGCAGGGCGGCTCGAACAGTGCCGCCGCCATCG
GGCAGTCCTCCGGGGAGCTCCGGACCGGAGGGGCCTGCGGCCGCGGAGGATCCGGAGGAGAATTCACCAT
GGTGAGCAAGGGCGAGGAGCTGTTCACCGGGGTGGTGCCCATCCTGGTCGAGCTGGACGGCGACGTAAAC
GGCCACAAGTTCAGCGTGTCCGGCGAGGGCGAGGGCGATGCCACCTACGGCAAGCTGACCCTGAAGTTCA
TCTGCACCACCGGCAAGCTGCCCGTGCCCTGGCCCACCCTCGTGACCACCCTGACCTACGGCGTGCAGTG
CTTCAGCCGCTACCCCGACCACATGAAGCAGCACGACTTCTTCAAGTCCGCCATGCCCGAAGGCTACGTC
CAGGAGCGCACCATCTTCTTCAAGGACGACGGCAACTACAAGACCCGCGCCGAGGTGAAGTTCGAGGGCG
ACACCCTGGTGAACCGCATCGAGCTGAAGGGCATCGACTTCAAGGAGGACGGCAACATCCTGGGGCACAA
GCTGGAGTACAACTACAACAGCCACAACGTCTATATCATGGCCGACAAGCAGAAGAACGGCATCAAGGTG
AACTTCAAGATCCGCCACAACATCGAGGACGGCAGCGTGCAGCTCGCCGACCACTACCAGCAGAACACCC
CCATCGGCGACGGCCCCGTGCTGCTGCCCGACAACCACTACCTGAGCACCCAGTCCGCCCTGAGCAAAGA
CCCCAACGAGAAGCGCGATCACATGGTCCTGCTGGAGTTCGTGACCGCCGCCGGGATCACTCTCGGCATG
GACGAGCTGTACAAGAGATCTCTGACTGACTGAGATGCGCGGATGTCGAACGGCAGTTCGGCCGAATAGG
CCGACAGCCGGCCGTCGGCCGACGACACGGCCAGGGCCGGCGGGGATCCACCGGATCTAGATAACTGATC
ATAATCAGCCATACCACATTTGTAGAGGTTTTACTTGCTTTAAAAAACCTCCCACACCTCCCCCTGAACC
TGAAACATAAAATGAATGCAATTGTTGTTGTTAACTTGTTTATTGCAGCTTATAATGGTTACAAATAAAG
CAATAGCATCACAAATTTCACAAATAAAGCATTTTTTTCACTGCATTCTAGTTGTGGTTTGTCCAAACTC
ATCAATGTATCTTAAGGCGTAAATTGTAAGCGTTAATATTTTGTTAAAATTCGCGTTAAATTTTTGTTAA
ATCAGCTCATTTTTTAACCAATAGGCCGAAATCGGCAAAATCCCTTATAAATCAAAAGAATAGACCGAGA
TAGGGT
[37 nt withheld, positions 2107-2143]
AAAGAACGTGGACTCCAACGTCAAAGG
[49 nt withheld, positions 2171-2219]
T
[91 nt withheld, positions 2221-2311]
G
[124 nt withheld, positions 2313-2436]
CAGGTGGCACTTTTCGGGGAAATGTGCGCGGAACCCCTATTTGTTTATTTTTCTAAATACATTCAAATAT
GTATCCGCTCATGAGACAATAACCCTGATAAATGCTTCAATAATATTGAAAAAGGAAGAGTCCTGAGGCG
GAAAGAACCAGCTGTGGAATGTGTGTCAGTTAGGGTGTGGAAAGTCCCCAGGCTCCCCAGCAGGCAGAAG
TATGCAAAGCATGCATCTCAATTAGTCAGCAACCAGGTGTGGAAAGTCCCCAGGCTCCCCAGCAGGCAGA
AGTATGCAAAGCATGCATCTCAATTAGTCAGCAACCATAGTCCCGCCCCTAACTCCGCCCATCCCGCCCC
TAACTCCGCCCAGTTCCGCCCATTCTCCGCCCCATGGCTGACTAATTTTTTTTATTTATGCAGAGGCCGA
GGCCGCCTCGGCCTCTGAGCTATTCCAGAAGTAGTGAGGAGGCTTTTTTGGAGGCCTAGGCTTTTGCAAA
GATCGATCAAGAGACAGGATGAGGATCGTTTCGCATGATTGAACAAGATGGATTGCACGCAGGTTCTCCG
GCCGCTTGGGTGGAGAGGCTATTCGGCTATGACTGGGCACAACAGACAATCGGCTGCTCTGATGCCGCCG
TGTTCCGGCTGTCAGCGCAGGGGCGCCCGGTTCTTTTTGTCAAGACCGACCTGTCCGGTGCCCTGAATGA
ACTGCAAGACGAGGCAGCGCGGCTATCGTGGCTGGCCACGACGGGCGTTCCTTGCGCAGCTGTGCTCGAC
GTTGTCACTGAAGCGGGAAGGGACTGGCTGCTATTGGGCGAAGTGCCGGGGCAGGATCTCCTGTCATCTC
ACCTTGCTCCTGCCGAGAAAGTATCCATCATGGCTGATGCAATGCGGCGGCTGCATACGCTTGATCCGGC
TACCTGCCCATTCGACCACCAAGCGAAACATCGCATCGAGCGAGCACGTACTCGGATGGAAGCCGGTCTT
GTCGATCAGGATGATCTGGACGAAGAGCATCAGGGGCTCGCGCCAGCCGAACTGTTCGCCAGGCTCAAGG
CGAGCATGCCCGACGGCGAGGATCTCGTCGTGACCCATGGCGATGCCTGCTTGCCGAATATCATGGTGGA
AAATGGCCGCTTTTCTGGATTCATCGACTGTGGCCGGCTGGGTGTGGCGGACCGCTATCAGGACATAGCG
TTGGCTACCCGTGATATTGCTGAAGAGCTTGGCGGCGAATGGGCTGACCGCTTCCTCGTGCTTTACGGTA
TCGCCGCTCCCGATTCGCAGCGCATCGCCTTCTATCGCCTTCTTGACGAGTTCTTCTGAGCGGGACTCTG
GGGTTCGAAATGACCGACCAAGCGACGCCCAACCTGCCATCACGAGATTTCGATTCCACCGCCGCCTTCT
ATGAAAGGTTGGGCTTCGGAATCGTTTTCCGGGACGCCGGCTGGATGATCCTCCAGCGCGGGGATCTCAT
GCTGGAGTTCTTCGCCCACCCTAGGGGGAGGCTAACTGAAACACGGAAGGAGACAATACCGGAAGGAACC
CGCGCTATGACGGCAATAAAAAGACAGAATAAAACGCACGGTGTTGGGTCGTTTGTTCATAAACGCGGGG
TTCGGTCCCAGGGCTGGCACTCTGTCGATACCCCACCGAGACCCCATTGGGGCCAATACGCCCGCGTTTC
TTCCTTTTCCCCACCCCACCCCCCAAGTTCGGGTGAAGGCCCAGGGCTCGCAGCCAACGTCGGGGCGGCA
GGCCCTGCCATAGCCTCAGGTTACTCATATATACTTTAGATTGATTTAAAACTTCATTTTTAATTTAAAA
GGATCTAGGTGAAGATCCTTTTTGATAATCTCATGACCAAAATCCCTTAACGTGAGTTTTCGTTCCACTG
AGCGTCAGACCCCGTAGAAAAGATCAAAGGATCTTCTTGAGATCCTTTTTTTCTGCGCGTAATCTGCTGC
TTGCAAACAAAAAAACCACCGCTACCAGCGGTGGTTTGTTTGCCGGATCAAGAGCTACCAACTCTTTTTC
CGAAGGTAACTGGCTTCAGCAGAGCGCAGATACCAAATACTGTTCTTCTAGTGTAGCCGTAGTTAGGCCA
CCACTTCAAGAACTCTGTAGCACCGCCTACATACCTCGCTCTGCTAATCCTGTTACCAGTGGCTGCTGCC
AGTGGCGATAAGTCGTGTCTTACCGGGTTGGACTCAAGACGATAGTTACCGGATAAGGCGCAGCGGTCGG
GCTGAACGGGGGGTTCGTGCACACAGCCCAGCTTGGAGCGAACGACCTACACCGAACTGAGATACCTACA
GCGTGAGCTATGAGAAAGCGCCACGCTTCCCGAAGGGAGAAAGGCGGACAGGTATCCGGTAAGCGGCAGG
GTCGGAACAGGAGAGCGCACGAGGGAGCTTCCAGGGGGAAACGCCTGGTATCTTTATAGTCCTGTCGGGT
TTCGCCACCTCTGACTTGAGCGTCGATTTTTGTGATGCTCGTCAGGGGGGCGGAGCCTATGGAAAAACGC
CAGCAACGCGGCCTTTTTACGGTTCCTGGCCTTTTGCTGGCCTTTTGCTCACATGTTCTTTCCTGCGTTA
TCCCCTGATTCTGTGGATAACCGTATTACCGCCATGCAT
Features (pLannotate 1.2.2; 14 found; start..end, strand, type, name):
     61..364     +  enhancer       CMV enhancer: human cytomegalovirus immediate early enhancer
    365..568     +  promoter       CMV promoter: human cytomegalovirus (CMV) immediate early promoter
    630..875     +  CDS            B4GALT1 (fragment): B4GT1_HUMAN - Also known as GGTB2. Experimental evidence at protein level: Swiss-Prot protein existence level 1. [Processed beta-1,4-galactosyltransferase 1]: The cell surface form functions as a recognition molecule during a variety of cell to cell and cell to matrix interactions, as those occurring during development and egg fertilization, by binding to specific oligosaccharide ligands on opposing cells or in the extracellular matrix. From Homo sapiens (Human).
    909..1625    +  CDS            EGFP: EGFP is a basic (constitutively fluorescent) green fluorescent protein published in 1996, derived from Aequorea victoria. It is reported to be a rapidly-maturing weak dimer with moderate acid sensitivity.
   1746..1830    +  CDS            large T antigen (fragment): large T antigen from SV40 (simian virus 40)
   1853..1974    +  polyA_signal   SV40 poly(A) signal: SV40 polyadenylation signal
   2008..2436    -  rep_origin     f1 ori (sequence partly withheld): f1 bacteriophage origin of replication; arrow indicates direction of (+) strand synthesis
   2463..2567    +  promoter       AmpR promoter: bla
   2569..2926    +  promoter       SV40 promoter: SV40 enhancer and early promoter
   2961..3755    +  CDS            NeoR/KanR: aminoglycoside phosphotransferase from Tn5; aph(3')-II (or nptII); confers resistance to neomycin, kanamycin, and G418 (Geneticin®)
   3776..3928    +  CDS            ble (fragment): BLE_KLEPN - Experimental evidence at protein level: Swiss-Prot protein existence level 1. Binding protein with a strong affinity to the bleomycin family of antibiotics. Binds to CL990; an antimitotic-antibiotic compound. From Klebsiella pneumoniae.
   3987..4034    +  polyA_signal   HSV TK poly(A) signal: herpes simplex virus thymidine kinase polyadenylation signal (Cole and Stacy, 1985)
   4125..4141    -  polyA_signal   bGH poly(A) signal (fragment): bovine growth hormone polyadenylation signal
   4363..4951    +  rep_origin     ori: high-copy-number ColE1/pMB1/pBR322/pUC origin of replication
