[The description below was written by a language model from this plasmid's Addgene catalogue record and pLannotate feature annotations shown in this document.]
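Description:
pFX-GalT-EGFP is a mammalian expression plasmid of about 5.1 kb, built on the pFX backbone, that produces EGFP directed to the Golgi apparatus. It is maintained in E. coli as a high-copy plasmid through a ColE1/pUC-type origin. A single NeoR/KanR gene (Tn5 aminoglycoside phosphotransferase) serves both hosts. A bacterial bla-type promoter drives it to give kanamycin resistance in bacteria, and an adjacent SV40 enhancer/early promoter drives it for G418 selection of transfected mammalian cells, with an HSV TK polyadenylation signal downstream. An f1 origin is also present, which in principle allows production of single-stranded DNA. The automated annotation also flags short fragments of a ble gene, SV40 large T antigen and a bGH poly(A) signal. These look like partial remnants or incidental matches in the backbone rather than functional elements.

The expression cassette uses the human CMV immediate-early enhancer and promoter, followed by a fragment of about 250 bp from human β1,4-galactosyltransferase 1 (B4GALT1) placed upstream of the full EGFP coding sequence, and ends with an SV40 poly(A) signal. The galactosyltransferase fragment is recorded as an N-terminal fusion that acts as the Golgi-targeting sequence, retaining the fluorescent protein at that organelle. According to the record, the insert was cloned between XhoI and BglII sites, both of which remain intact.

The construct is intended as a Golgi marker for fluorescence imaging in transiently or stably transfected mammalian cells. It comes from a study of how the folding behaviour of fluorescent proteins affects the localization of organelle-targeted fusion proteins.
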