Addgene plasmid #174471: pFX-GalT-EGFP
Purpose: Express EGFP with golgi apparatus-targeting sequence in mammalian cells
Depositing lab: Yusuke Ohba. Depositing organization: Hokkaido University. Publication: Folding Latency of Fluorescent Proteins Affects the Mitochondrial Localization of Fusion Proteins. Kashiwagi S, Fujioka Y, Satoh AO, Yoshida A, Fujioka M, Nepal P, Tsuzuki A, Aoki O, Paudel S, Sasajima H, Ohba Y. Cell Struct Funct. 2019 Dec 26;44(2):183-194. doi: 10.1247/csf.19028. Epub 2019 Nov 15. PubMed 31735740.
Backbone
  Vector backbone: pFX
  Backbone size w/o insert (bp): 4000
  Total vector size (bp): 5000
  Vector type: Mammalian Expression
  Selectable markers: Neomycin (select with G418)
Growth in bacteria
  Bacterial resistance: Kanamycin, 50 μg/mL
  Growth temperature: 37°C
  Growth strain: DH5alpha
  Copy number: High Copy
Gene/Insert
  Gene/Insert name: EGFP with golgi apparatus-targeting sequence
  Insert size (bp): 1000
  Promoter: CMV
  Tag / fusion protein: β1,4-galactose transferase (N terminal on insert)
  Cloning method: Restriction Enzyme; 5′ cloning site XhoI (not destroyed); 3′ cloning site BglII (not destroyed)
  Sequencing primers: 5′ none; 3′ none
Terms and licenses: Academic/Nonprofit Terms; Industry Terms: Not Available to Industry
How to cite: pFX-GalT-EGFP was a gift from Yusuke Ohba (Addgene plasmid # 174471 ; http://n2t.net/addgene:174471 ; RRID:Addgene_174471)
